>Addgene plasmid #167271 | pET51b-His-TEV-SNAP-tag_fast | addgene full sequence | sequence record 330274 | Addgene NGS Result
TGGCGAATGGG
[124 nt withheld, positions 12-135]
C
[91 nt withheld, positions 137-227]
A
[49 nt withheld, positions 229-277]
CCTTTGACGTTGGAGTCCACGTTCTTT
[37 nt withheld, positions 305-341]
ACCCTATCTCGGTCTATTCTTTTGATTTATAAGGGATTTTGCCGATTTCGGCCTATTGGTTAAAAAATGA
GCTGATTTAACAAAAATTTAACGCGAATTTTAACAAAATATTAACGTTTACAATTTCTGGCGGCACGATG
GCATGAGATTATCAAAAAGGATCTTCACCTAGATCCTTTTAAATTAAAAATGAAGTTTTAAATCAATCTA
AAGTATATATGAGTAAACTTGGTCTGACAGTTACCAATGCTTAATCAGTGAGGCACCTATCTCAGCGATC
TGTCTATTTCGTTCATCCATAGTTGCCTGACTCCCCGTCGTGTAGATAACTACGATACGGGAGGGCTTAC
CATCTGGCCCCAGTGCTGCAATGATACCGCGAGACCCACGCTCACCGGCTCCAGATTTATCAGCAATAAA
CCAGCCAGCCGGAAGGGCCGAGCGCAGAAGTGGTCCTGCAACTTTATCCGCCTCCATCCAGTCTATTAAT
TGTTGCCGGGAAGCTAGAGTAAGTAGTTCGCCAGTTAATAGTTTGCGCAACGTTGTTGCCATTGCTACAG
GCATCGTGGTGTCACGCTCGTCGTTTGGTATGGCTTCATTCAGCTCCGGTTCCCAACGATCAAGGCGAGT
TACATGATCCCCCATGTTGTGCAAAAAAGCGGTTAGCTCCTTCGGTCCTCCGATCGTTGTCAGAAGTAAG
TTGGCCGCAGTGTTATCACTCATGGTTATGGCAGCACTGCATAATTCTCTTACTGTCATGCCATCCGTAA
GATGCTTTTCTGTGACTGGTGAGTACTCAACCAAGTCATTCTGAGAATAGTGTATGCGGCGACCGAGTTG
CTCTTGCCCGGCGTCAATACGGGATAATACCGCGCCACATAGCAGAACTTTAAAAGTGCTCATCATTGGA
AAACGTTCTTCGGGGCGAAAACTCTCAAGGATCTTACCGCTGTTGAGATCCAGTTCGATGTAACCCACTC
GTGCACCCAACTGATCTTCAGCATCTTTTACTTTCACCAGCGTTTCTGGGTGAGCAAAAACAGGAAGGCA
AAATGCCGCAAAAAAGGGAATAAGGGCGACACGGAAATGTTGAATACTCATACTCTTCCTTTTTCAATCA
TGATTGAAGCATTTATCAGGGTTATTGTCTCATGAGCGGATACATATTTGAATGTATTTAGAAAAATAAA
CAAATAGGTCATGACCAAAATCCCTTAACGTGAGTTTTCGTTCCACTGAGCGTCAGACCCCGTAGAAAAG
ATCAAAGGATCTTCTTGAGATCCTTTTTTTCTGCGCGTAATCTGCTGCTTGCAAACAAAAAAACCACCGC
TACCAGCGGTGGTTTGTTTGCCGGATCAAGAGCTACCAACTCTTTTTCCGAAGGTAACTGGCTTCAGCAG
AGCGCAGATACCAAATACTGTCCTTCTAGTGTAGCCGTAGTTAGGCCACCACTTCAAGAACTCTGTAGCA
CCGCCTACATACCTCGCTCTGCTAATCCTGTTACCAGTGGCTGCTGCCAGTGGCGATAAGTCGTGTCTTA
CCGGGTTGGACTCAAGACGATAGTTACCGGATAAGGCGCAGCGGTCGGGCTGAACGGGGGGTTCGTGCAC
ACAGCCCAGCTTGGAGCGAACGACCTACACCGAACTGAGATACCTACAGCGTGAGCTATGAGAAAGCGCC
ACGCTTCCCGAAGGGAGAAAGGCGGACAGGTATCCGGTAAGCGGCAGGGTCGGAACAGGAGAGCGCACGA
GGGAGCTTCCAGGGGGAAACGCCTGGTATCTTTATAGTCCTGTCGGGTTTCGCCACCTCTGACTTGAGCG
TCGATTTTTGTGATGCTCGTCAGGGGGGCGGAGCCTATGGAAAAACGCCAGCAACGCGGCCTTTTTACGG
TTCCTGGCCTTTTGCTGGCCTTTTGCTCACATGTTCTTTCCTGCGTTATCCCCTGATTCTGTGGATAACC
GTATTACCGCCTTTGAGTGAGCTGATACCGCTCGCCGCAGCCGAACGACCGAGCGCAGCGAGTCAGTGAG
CGAGGAAGCGGAAGAGCGCCTGATGCGGTATTTTCTCCTTACGCATCTGTGCGGTATTTCACACCGCAAT
GGTGCACTCTCAGTACAATCTGCTCTGATGCCGCATAGTTAAGCCAGTATACACTCCGCTATCGCTACGT
GACTGGGTCATGGCTGCGCCCCGACACCCGCCAACACCCGCTGACGCGCCCTGACGGGCTTGTCTGCTCC
CGGCATCCGCTTACAGACAAGCTGTGACCGTCTCCGGGAGCTGCATGTGTCAGAGGTTTTCACCGTCATC
ACCGAAACGCGCGAGGCAGCTGCGGTAAAGCTCATCAGCGTGGTCGTGAAGCGATTCACAGATGTCTGCC
TGTTCATCCGCGTCCAGCTCGTTGAGTTTCTCCAGAAGCGTTAATGTCTGGCTTCTGATAAAGCGGGCCA
TGTTAAGGGCGGTTTTTTCCTGTTTGGTCACTGATGCCTCCGTGTAAGGGGGATTTCTGTTCATGGGGGT
AATGATACCGATGAAACGAGAGAGGATGCTCACGATACGGGTTACTGATGATGAACATGCCCGGTTACTG
GAACGTTGTGAGGGTAAACAACTGGCGGTATGGATGCGGCGGGACCAGAGAAAAATCACTCAGGGTCAAT
GCCAGCGCTTCGTTAATACAGATGTAGGTGTTCCACAGGGTAGCCAGCAGCATCCTGCGATGCAGATCCG
GAACATAATGGTGCAGGGCGCTGACTTCCGCGTTTCCAGACTTTACGAAACACGGAAACCGAAGACCATT
CATGTTGTTGCTCAGGTCGCAGACGTTTTGCAGCAGCAGTCGCTTCACGTTCGCTCGCGTATCGGTGATT
CATTCTGCTAACCAGTAAGGCAACCCCGCCAGCCTAGCCGGGTCCTCAACGACAGGAGCACGATCATGCT
AGTCATGCCCCGCGCCCACCGGAAGGAGCTGACTGGGTTGAAGGCTCTCAAGGGCATCGGTCGAGATCCC
GGTGCCTAATGAGTGAGCTAACTTACATTAATTGCGTTGCGCTCACTGCCCGCTTTCCAGTCGGGAAACC
TGTCGTGCCAGCTGCATTAATGAATCGGCCAACGCGCGGGGAGAGGCGGTTTGCGTATTGGGCGCCAGGG
TGGTTTTTCTTTTCACCAGTGAGACGGGCAACAGCTGATTGCCCTTCACCGCCTGGCCCTGAGAGAGTTG
CAGCAAGCGGTCCACGCTGGTTTGCCCCAGCAGGCGAAAATCCTGTTTGATGGTGGTTAACGGCGGGATA
TAACATGAGCTGTCTTCGGTATCGTCGTATCCCACTACCGAGATGTCCGCACCAACGCGCAGCCCGGACT
CGGTAATGGCGCGCATTGCGCCCAGCGCCATCTGATCGTTGGCAACCAGCATCGCAGTGGGAACGATGCC
CTCATTCAGCATTTGCATGGTTTGTTGAAAACCGGACATGGCACTCCAGTCGCCTTCCCGTTCCGCTATC
GGCTGAATTTGATTGCGAGTGAGATATTTATGCCAGCCAGCCAGACGCAGACGCGCCGAGACAGAACTTA
ATGGGCCCGCTAACAGCGCGATTTGCTGGTGACCCAATGCGACCAGATGCTCCACGCCCAGTCGCGTACC
GTCTTCATGGGAGAAAATAATACTGTTGATGGGTGTCTGGTCAGAGACATCAAGAAATAACGCCGGAACA
TTAGTGCAGGCAGCTTCCACAGCAATGGCATCCTGGTCATCCAGCGGATAGTTAATGATCAGCCCACTGA
CGCGTTGCGCGAGAAGATTGTGCACCGCCGCTTTACAGGCTTCGACGCCGCTTCGTTCTACCATCGACAC
CACCACGCTGGCACCCAGTTGATCGGCGCGAGATTTAATCGCCGCGACAATTTGCGACGGCGCGTGCAGG
GCCAGACTGGAGGTGGCAACGCCAATCAGCAACGACTGTTTGCCCGCCAGTTGTTGTGCCACGCGGTTGG
GAATGTAATTCAGCTCCGCCATCGCCGCTTCCACTTTTTCCCGCGTTTTCGCAGAAACGTGGCTGGCCTG
GTTCACCACGCGGGAAACGGTCTGATAAGAGACACCGGCATACTCTGCGACATCGTATAACGTTACTGGT
TTCACATTCACCACCCTGAATTGACTCTCTTCCGGGCGCTATCATGCCATACCGCGAAAGGTTTTGCGCC
ATTCGATGGTGTCCGGGATCTCGACGCTCTCCCTTATGCGACTCCTGCATTAGGAAGCAGCCCAGTAGTA
GGTTGAGGCCGTTGAGCACCGCCGCCGCAAGGAATGGTGCATGCAAGGAGATGGCGCCCAACAGTCCCCC
GGCCACGGGGCCTGCCACCATACCCACGCCGAAACAAGCGCTCATGAGCCCGAAGTGGCGAGCCCGATCT
TCCCCATCGGTGATGTCGGCGATATAGGCGCCAGCAACCGCACCTGTGGCGCCGGTGATGCCGGCCACGA
TGCGTCCGGCGTAGAGGATCGAGATCGATCTCGATCCCGCGAAATTAATACGACTCACTATAGGGGAATT
GTGAGCGGATAACAATTCCCCTCTAGAAATAATTTTGTTTAACTTTAAGAAGGAGATATACCATGCATCA
CCACCATCATCACCATCACCACCACGAAAACCTGTATTTTCAGGGCATGGATAAAGACTGCGAAATGAAA
CGCACTACCCTGGACAGCCCGCTGGGTAAACTGGAACTGAGCGGTTGCGAGCAGGGCCTGCACCGCATCA
TTTTCCTGGGCAAAGGTACGAGCGCTGCGGATGCGGTCGAAGTACCGGCTCCGGCTGCGGTTCTGGGTGG
CCCGGAGCCGCTGATGCAGGCTACCGCATGGCTGAACGCATATTTTCACCAGCCAGAGGCGATTGAAGAG
TTCCCTGTACCGGCCCTGCATCACCCGGTATTTCAGCAGGAATCCTTTACCCGTCAGGTACTGTGGAAAC
TGCTGAAAGTAGTGAAATTCGGCGAGGTGATCTCCTATTCCCATCTGGCGGCGCTGGCTGGCAACCCAGC
GGCAACTGCGGCGGTGAAAACCGCTCTGTCTGGTAATCCGGTGCCAATTCTGATCCCGTGCCACCGTGTG
GTTCAGGGCGACCTGGACGTAGGTGGCTACGAAGGCGGCCTGGCTGTGAAAGAATGGCTGCTGGCGCACG
AAGGTCACCGTCTGGGTAAACCAGGCCTGGGCTAATTAACCTAGGCTGCTGCCACCGCTGAGCAATAACT
AGCATAACCCCTTGGGGCCTCTAAACGGGTCTTGAGGGGTTTTTTGCTGAAAGGAGGAACTATATCCGGA
T
Features (pLannotate 1.2.2; 19 found; start..end, strand, type, name):
     12..467     +  rep_origin     f1 ori (sequence partly withheld): f1 bacteriophage origin of replication; arrow indicates direction of (+) strand synthesis
    582..1442    -  CDS            AmpR: β-lactamase; bla; confers resistance to ampicillin, carbenicillin, and related antibiotics
   1443..1535    -  promoter       AmpR promoter: bla
   1616..2204    +  rep_origin     ori: high-copy-number ColE1/pMB1/pBR322/pUC origin of replication
   2390..2529    -  misc_feature   bom: basis of mobility region from pBR322
   2631..2822    -  CDS            rop: Rop protein, which maintains plasmids at low copy number; rop
   2839..3219    +  CDS            YPB1_ECOLX: Protein predicted: Swiss-Prot protein existence level 4. From Escherichia coli.
   3281..3345    -  CDS            TcR (fragment): tetracycline efflux protein; tet; confers resistance to tetracycline
   3360..3381    -  protein_bind   CAP binding site: CAP binding activates transcription in the presence of cAMP. E. coli catabolite activator protein
   3394..4476    -  CDS            lacI: lac repressor; lacI; The lac repressor binds to the lac operator to inhibit transcription in E. coli. This inhibition can be relieved by adding lactose or isopropyl-β-D-thiogalactopyranoside (IPTG).
   4477..4554    -  promoter       lacI promoter: lacI
   4562..4841    -  CDS            TcR (fragment): tetracycline efflux protein; tet; confers resistance to tetracycline
   4867..4885    +  promoter       T7 promoter: promoter for bacteriophage T7 RNA polymerase
   4886..4910    +  protein_bind   lac operator: The lac repressor binds to the lac operator to inhibit transcription in E. coli. This inhibition can be relieved by adding lactose or isopropyl-β-D-thiogalactopyranoside (IPTG). lac repressor encoded by lacI
   4925..4947    +  RBS            RBS: efficient ribosome binding site from bacteriophage T7 gene 10 (Olins and Rangwala, 1989)
   4987..5007    +  CDS            TEV site: tobacco etch virus (TEV) protease recognition and cleavage site
   5008..5553    +  CDS            MGMT (fragment): MGMT_HUMAN - Experimental evidence at protein level: Swiss-Prot protein existence level 1. Involved in the cellular defense against the biological effects of O6-methylguanine (O6-MeG) and O4-methylthymine (O4-MeT) in DNA. Repairs the methylated nucleobase in DNA by stoichiometrically transferring the methyl group to a cysteine residue in the enzyme. This is a suicide reaction: the enzyme is irreversibly inactivated. From Homo sapiens (Human).
   5565..5582    +  CDS            SET1 (fragment): solubility-enhancement tag derived from T7 phage gene 10B
   5590..5637    +  terminator     T7 terminator: transcription terminator for bacteriophage T7 RNA polymerase
