[The description below was written by a language model from this plasmid's Addgene catalogue record and pLannotate feature annotations shown in this document.]
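Description:
pET51b-His-TEV-SNAP-tag_fast is a bacterial expression plasmid of about 5.7 kb, built on the Novagen pET51b(+) backbone, for overproducing the fast-labelling E30R variant of SNAP-tag (SNAPf) in E. coli. It is propagated through a ColE1/pBR322-type origin accompanied by the bom region and the rop gene, which holds copy number low, consistent with the catalogue entry. Selection is by ampicillin resistance from the β-lactamase gene and its own promoter. An f1 origin is also present, allowing single-stranded DNA production, and short tetracycline-resistance fragments are non-functional remnants of the pBR322 lineage.

The expression cassette follows the standard pET design. A T7 promoter is immediately followed by a lac operator and the strong T7 gene 10 ribosome binding site, and the plasmid carries lacI with its own promoter. Transcription therefore requires a host supplying T7 RNA polymerase and is repressed until IPTG is added. The 603 bp synthetic insert, introduced by Gibson cloning, encodes an N-terminal 10×His tag for metal-affinity purification, then a TEV protease site that allows the tag to be removed, then the SNAP-tag coding sequence. The annotation software labels this sequence as a fragment of human MGMT, since SNAP-tag is an engineered derivative of that O6-alkylguanine-DNA alkyltransferase, which reacts covalently with benzylguanine substrates. The His tag itself is not annotated in the feature table but is recorded in the catalogue fields. A short downstream hit to a solubility tag is probably an incidental match, and a T7 terminator closes the unit. The construct serves to produce purified SNAPf protein, as used in the associated kinetic and structural characterisation of self-labelling protein tags.
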