Addgene plasmid #167271: pET51b-His-TEV-SNAP-tag_fast
Purpose: Overexpression of the fast variant (E30R) of SNAP-tag in E. coli
Depositing lab: Kai Johnsson. Depositing organization: Max Planck Institute for Medical Research. Publication: Kinetic and Structural Characterization of the Self-Labeling Protein Tags HaloTag7, SNAP-tag, and CLIP-tag. Wilhelm J, Kuhn S, Tarnawski M, Gotthard G, Tunnermann J, Tanzer T, Karpenko J, Mertes N, Xue L, Uhrig U, Reinstein J, Hiblot J, Johnsson K. Biochemistry. 2021 Aug 24;60(33):2560-2575. doi: 10.1021/acs.biochem.1c00258. Epub 2021 Aug 2. PubMed 34339177.
Backbone
  Vector backbone: pET51b(+)
  Backbone manufacturer: Novagen
  Vector type: Bacterial Expression
Growth in bacteria
  Bacterial resistance: Ampicillin, 100 μg/mL
  Growth temperature: 37°C
  Growth strain: DH5alpha
  Copy number: Low Copy
Gene/Insert
  Gene/Insert name: SNAPf-tag
  Species: Synthetic
  Insert size (bp): 603
  Mutation: E30R
  Promoter: T7
  Tag / fusion protein: His x10 (N terminal on insert)
  Cloning method: Gibson Cloning
Terms and licenses: Academic/Nonprofit Terms; Industry Terms: Not Available to Industry
Depositor comments: Please visit https://www.biorxiv.org/content/10.1101/2021.04.13.439540v1 for bioRxiv preprint.
How to cite: pET51b-His-TEV-SNAP-tag_fast was a gift from Kai Johnsson (Addgene plasmid # 167271 ; http://n2t.net/addgene:167271 ; RRID:Addgene_167271)
